>Addgene plasmid #180609 | pCA528 AMSHLP 16-218 | addgene full sequence | sequence record 358566 | Addgene NGS Result
TGGCGAATGGG
[124 nt withheld, positions 12-135]
C
[91 nt withheld, positions 137-227]
A
[49 nt withheld, positions 229-277]
CCTTTGACGTTGGAGTCCACGTTCTTT
[37 nt withheld, positions 305-341]
ACCCTATCTCGGTCTATTCTTTTGATTTATAAGGGATTTTGCCGATTTCGGCCTATTGGTTAAAAAATGA
GCTGATTTAACAAAAATTTAACGCGAATTTTAACAAAATATTAACGCTTACAATTTAGGTGGCACTTTTC
GGGGAAATGTGCGCGGAACCCCTATTTGTTTATTTTTCTAAATACATTCAAATATGTATCCGCTCATGAA
TTAATTCTTAGAAAAACTCATCGAGCATCAAATGAAACTGCAATTTATTCATATCAGGATTATCAATACC
ATATTTTTGAAAAAGCCGTTTCTGTAATGAAGGAGAAAACTCACCGAGGCAGTTCCATAGGATGGCAAGA
TCCTGGTATCGGTCTGCGATTCCGACTCGTCCAACATCAATACAACCTATTAATTTCCCCTCGTCAAAAA
TAAGGTTATCAAGTGAGAAATCACCATGAGTGACGACTGAATCCGGTGAGAATGGCAAAAGTTTATGCAT
TTCTTTCCAGACTTGTTCAACAGGCCAGCCATTACGCTCGTCATCAAAATCACTCGCATCAACCAAACCG
TTATTCATTCGTGATTGCGCCTGAGCGAGACGAAATACGCGATCGCTGTTAAAAGGACAATTACAAACAG
GAATCGAATGCAACCGGCGCAGGAACACTGCCAGCGCATCAACAATATTTTCACCTGAATCAGGATATTC
TTCTAATACCTGGAATGCTGTTTTCCCGGGGATCGCAGTGGTGAGTAACCATGCATCATCAGGAGTACGG
ATAAAATGCTTGATGGTCGGAAGAGGCATAAATTCCGTCAGCCAGTTTAGTCTGACCATCTCATCTGTAA
CATCATTGGCAACGCTACCTTTGCCATGTTTCAGAAACAACTCTGGCGCATCGGGCTTCCCATACAATCG
ATAGATTGTCGCACCTGATTGCCCGACATTATCGCGAGCCCATTTATACCCATATAAATCAGCATCCATG
TTGGAATTTAATCGCGGCCTAGAGCAAGACGTTTCCCGTTGAATATGGCTCATAACACCCCTTGTATTAC
TGTTTATGTAAGCAGACAGTTTTATTGTTCATGACCAAAATCCCTTAACGTGAGTTTTCGTTCCACTGAG
CGTCAGACCCCGTAGAAAAGATCAAAGGATCTTCTTGAGATCCTTTTTTTCTGCGCGTAATCTGCTGCTT
GCAAACAAAAAAACCACCGCTACCAGCGGTGGTTTGTTTGCCGGATCAAGAGCTACCAACTCTTTTTCCG
AAGGTAACTGGCTTCAGCAGAGCGCAGATACCAAATACTGTCCTTCTAGTGTAGCCGTAGTTAGGCCACC
ACTTCAAGAACTCTGTAGCACCGCCTACATACCTCGCTCTGCTAATCCTGTTACCAGTGGCTGCTGCCAG
TGGCGATAAGTCGTGTCTTACCGGGTTGGACTCAAGACGATAGTTACCGGATAAGGCGCAGCGGTCGGGC
TGAACGGGGGGTTCGTGCACACAGCCCAGCTTGGAGCGAACGACCTACACCGAACTGAGATACCTACAGC
GTGAGCTATGAGAAAGCGCCACGCTTCCCGAAGGGAGAAAGGCGGACAGGTATCCGGTAAGCGGCAGGGT
CGGAACAGGAGAGCGCACGAGGGAGCTTCCAGGGGGAAACGCCTGGTATCTTTATAGTCCTGTCGGGTTT
CGCCACCTCTGACTTGAGCGTCGATTTTTGTGATGCTCGTCAGGGGGGCGGAGCCTATGGAAAAACGCCA
GCAACGCGGCCTTTTTACGGTTCCTGGCCTTTTGCTGGCCTTTTGCTCACATGTTCTTTCCTGCGTTATC
CCCTGATTCTGTGGATAACCGTATTACCGCCTTTGAGTGAGCTGATACCGCTCGCCGCAGCCGAACGACC
GAGCGCAGCGAGTCAGTGAGCGAGGAAGCGGAAGAGCGCCTGATGCGGTATTTTCTCCTTACGCATCTGT
GCGGTATTTCACACCGCAATGGTGCACTCTCAGTACAATCTGCTCTGATGCCGCATAGTTAAGCCAGTAT
ACACTCCGCTATCGCTACGTGACTGGGTCATGGCTGCGCCCCGACACCCGCCAACACCCGCTGACGCGCC
CTGACGGGCTTGTCTGCTCCCGGCATCCGCTTACAGACAAGCTGTGACCGTCTCCGGGAGCTGCATGTGT
CAGAGGTTTTCACCGTCATCACCGAAACGCGCGAGGCAGCTGCGGTAAAGCTCATCAGCGTGGTCGTGAA
GCGATTCACAGATGTCTGCCTGTTCATCCGCGTCCAGCTCGTTGAGTTTCTCCAGAAGCGTTAATGTCTG
GCTTCTGATAAAGCGGGCCATGTTAAGGGCGGTTTTTTCCTGTTTGGTCACTGATGCCTCCGTGTAAGGG
GGATTTCTGTTCATGGGGGTAATGATACCGATGAAACGAGAGAGGATGCTCACGATACGGGTTACTGATG
ATGAACATGCCCGGTTACTGGAACGTTGTGAGGGTAAACAACTGGCGGTATGGATGCGGCGGGACCAGAG
AAAAATCACTCAGGGTCAATGCCAGCGCTTCGTTAATACAGATGTAGGTGTTCCACAGGGTAGCCAGCAG
CATCCTGCGATGCAGATCCGGAACATAATGGTGCAGGGCGCTGACTTCCGCGTTTCCAGACTTTACGAAA
CACGGAAACCGAAGACCATTCATGTTGTTGCTCAGGTCGCAGACGTTTTGCAGCAGCAGTCGCTTCACGT
TCGCTCGCGTATCGGTGATTCATTCTGCTAACCAGTAAGGCAACCCCGCCAGCCTAGCCGGGTCCTCAAC
GACAGGAGCACGATCATGCGCACCCGTGGGGCCGCCATGCCGGCGATAATGGCCTGCTTCTCGCCGAAAC
GTTTGGTGGCGGGACCAGTGACGAAGGCTTGAGCGAGGGCGTGCAAGATTCCGAATACCGCAAGCGACAG
GCCGATCATCGTCGCGCTCCAGCGAAAGCGGTCCTCGCCGAAAATGACCCAGAGCGCTGCCGGCACCTGT
CCTACGAGTTGCATGATAAAGAAGACAGTCATAAGTGCGGCGACGATAGTCATGCCCCGCGCCCACCGGA
AGGAGCTGACTGGGTTGAAGGCTCTCAAGGGCATCGGTCGAGATCCCGGTGCCTAATGAGTGAGCTAACT
TACATTAATTGCGTTGCGCTCACTGCCCGCTTTCCAGTCGGGAAACCTGTCGTGCCAGCTGCATTAATGA
ATCGGCCAACGCGCGGGGAGAGGCGGTTTGCGTATTGGGCGCCAGGGTGGTTTTTCTTTTCACCAGTGAG
ACGGGCAACAGCTGATTGCCCTTCACCGCCTGGCCCTGAGAGAGTTGCAGCAAGCGGTCCACGCTGGTTT
GCCCCAGCAGGCGAAAATCCTGTTTGATGGTGGTTAACGGCGGGATATAACATGAGCTGTCTTCGGTATC
GTCGTATCCCACTACCGAGATATCCGCACCAACGCGCAGCCCGGACTCGGTAATGGCGCGCATTGCGCCC
AGCGCCATCTGATCGTTGGCAACCAGCATCGCAGTGGGAACGATGCCCTCATTCAGCATTTGCATGGTTT
GTTGAAAACCGGACATGGCACTCCAGTCGCCTTCCCGTTCCGCTATCGGCTGAATTTGATTGCGAGTGAG
ATATTTATGCCAGCCAGCCAGACGCAGACGCGCCGAGACAGAACTTAATGGGCCCGCTAACAGCGCGATT
TGCTGGTGACCCAATGCGACCAGATGCTCCACGCCCAGTCGCGTACCGTCTTCATGGGAGAAAATAATAC
TGTTGATGGGTGTCTGGTCAGAGACATCAAGAAATAACGCCGGAACATTAGTGCAGGCAGCTTCCACAGC
AATGGCATCCTGGTCATCCAGCGGATAGTTAATGATCAGCCCACTGACGCGTTGCGCGAGAAGATTGTGC
ACCGCCGCTTTACAGGCTTCGACGCCGCTTCGTTCTACCATCGACACCACCACGCTGGCACCCAGTTGAT
CGGCGCGAGATTTAATCGCCGCGACAATTTGCGACGGCGCGTGCAGGGCCAGACTGGAGGTGGCAACGCC
AATCAGCAACGACTGTTTGCCCGCCAGTTGTTGTGCCACGCGGTTGGGAATGTAATTCAGCTCCGCCATC
GCCGCTTCCACTTTTTCCCGCGTTTTCGCAGAAACGTGGCTGGCCTGGTTCACCACGCGGGAAACGGTCT
GATAAGAGACACCGGCATACTCTGCGACATCGTATAACGTTACTGGTTTCACATTCACCACCCTGAATTG
ACTCTCTTCCGGGCGCTATCATGCCATACCGCGAAAGGTTTTGCGCCATTCGATGGTGTCCGGGATCTCG
ACGCTCTCCCTTATGCGACTCCTGCATTAGGAAGCAGCCCAGTAGTAGGTTGAGGCCGTTGAGCACCGCC
GCCGCAAGGAATGGTGCATGCAAGGAGATGGCGCCCAACAGTCCCCCGGCCACGGGGCCTGCCACCATAC
CCACGCCGAAACAAGCGCTCATGAGCCCGAAGTGGCGAGCCCGATCTTCCCCATCGGTGATGTCGGCGAT
ATAGGCGCCAGCAACCGCACCTGTGGCGCCGGTGATGCCGGCCACGATGCGTCCGGCGTAGAGGATCGAG
ATCTCGATCCCGCGAAATTAATACGACTCACTATAGGGGAATTGTGAGCGGATAACAATTCCCCTCTAGA
AATAATTTTGTTTAACTTTAAGAAGGAGATATACATATGGGTCATCACCATCATCACCATGGTTCGGACT
CAGAAGTCAATCAAGAAGCTAAGCCAGAGGTCAAGCCAGAAGTCAAGCCTGAGACTCACATCAATTTAAA
GGTGTCCGATGGATCTTCAGAGATCTTCTTCAAGATCAAAAAGACCACTCCTTTAAGAAGGCTGATGGAA
GCGTTCGCTAAAAGACAGGGTAAGGAAATGGACTCCTTAAGATTCTTGTACGACGGTATTAGAATTCAAG
CTGATCAGACCCCTGAAGATTTGGACATGGAGGATAACGATATTATTGAGGCTCACAGAGAACAGATTGG
TGGTATGCCTGACCATACAGATGTTTCCCTAAGCCCAGAAGAGCGAGTCCGTGCCCTAAGCAAGCTTGGT
TGTAATATCACCATCAGTGAAGACATCACTCCACGACGTTACTTTAGGTCTGGAGTAGAGATGGAGAGGA
TGGCGTCTGTGTATTTGGAAGAAGGAAATTTGGAAAATGCCTTTGTTCTTTATAATAAATTTATAACCTT
ATTTGTAGAAAAGCTTCCTAACCATCGAGATTACCAGCAATGTGCAGTACCTGAAAAGCAGGATATTATG
AAGAAACTGAAGGAGATTGCATTCCCAAGGACAGATGAATTGAAAAACGACCTTTTAAAGAAATATAACG
TAGAATACCAAGAATATTTGCAAAGCAAAAACAAATATAAAGCTGAAATTCTCAAAAAATTGGAGCATCA
GAGATTGATAGAGGCAGAAAGGAAGCGGATTGCTCAGATGCGCCAGCAGCAGCTAGAATCGGAGCAGTTT
CTGTTTTTCGAAGATCAACTCAAGAAGCAAGAGTTAGCCCGAGGTCAAATGCGAAGTCAGCAAACCTCAG
GGCTGTCAGAGCAGATTGATGGGAGCGCTTTGTCCTGCTTTTCCACACACCAGTGAGGATCCGAATTCGA
GCTCCGTCGACAAGCTTGCGGCCGCACTCGAGCACCACCACCACCACCACTGAGATCCGGCTGCTAACAA
AGCCCGAAAGGAAGCTGAGTTGGCTGCTGCCACCGCTGAGCAATAACTAGCATAACCCCTTGGGGCCTCT
AAACGGGTCTTGAGGGGTTTTTTGCTGAAAGGAGGAACTATATCCGGAT
Features (pLannotate 1.2.2; 20 found; start..end, strand, type, name):
     12..440     +  rep_origin     f1 ori (sequence partly withheld): f1 bacteriophage origin of replication; arrow indicates direction of (+) strand synthesis
    493..550     +  promoter       AmpR promoter (fragment): bla
    559..1374    -  CDS            KanR: aminoglycoside phosphotransferase; aph(3')-Ia; confers resistance to kanamycin in bacteria or G418 (Geneticin®) in eukaryotes
   1496..2084    +  rep_origin     ori: high-copy-number ColE1/pMB1/pBR322/pUC origin of replication
   2270..2409    -  misc_feature   bom: basis of mobility region from pBR322
   2511..2702    -  CDS            rop: Rop protein, which maintains plasmids at low copy number; rop
   2719..3099    +  CDS            YPB1_ECOLX: Protein predicted: Swiss-Prot protein existence level 4. From Escherichia coli.
   3171..3462    -  CDS            TcR (fragment): tetracycline efflux protein; tet; confers resistance to tetracycline
   3477..3498    -  protein_bind   CAP binding site: CAP binding activates transcription in the presence of cAMP. E. coli catabolite activator protein
   3511..4593    -  CDS            lacI: lac repressor; lacI; The lac repressor binds to the lac operator to inhibit transcription in E. coli. This inhibition can be relieved by adding lactose or isopropyl-β-D-thiogalactopyranoside (IPTG).
   4594..4671    -  promoter       lacI promoter: lacI
   4679..4958    -  CDS            TcR (fragment): tetracycline efflux protein; tet; confers resistance to tetracycline
   4980..4998    +  promoter       T7 promoter: promoter for bacteriophage T7 RNA polymerase
   4999..5023    +  protein_bind   lac operator: The lac repressor binds to the lac operator to inhibit transcription in E. coli. This inhibition can be relieved by adding lactose or isopropyl-β-D-thiogalactopyranoside (IPTG). lac repressor encoded by lacI
   5038..5060    +  RBS            RBS: efficient ribosome binding site from bacteriophage T7 gene 10 (Olins and Rangwala, 1989)
   5095..5385    +  CDS            SUMO: cleavable ubiquitin-like protein tag; S. cerevisiae SMT3 (truncated)
   5374..5994    +  CDS            STAMBPL1 (fragment): STALP_HUMAN - Also known as AMSHLP, KIAA1373. Experimental evidence at protein level: Swiss-Prot protein existence level 1. Zinc metalloprotease that specifically cleaves 'Lys-63'- linked polyubiquitin chains. Does not cleave 'Lys-48'-linked polyubiquitin chains. From Homo sapiens (Human).
   6044..6061    +  CDS            9xHis (fragment): 9xHis affinity tag
   6071..6120    +  CDS            SET1 (fragment): solubility-enhancement tag derived from T7 phage gene 10B
   6128..6175    +  terminator     T7 terminator: transcription terminator for bacteriophage T7 RNA polymerase
