[The description below was written by a language model from this plasmid's Addgene catalogue record and pLannotate feature annotations shown in this document.]
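Description:
pCA528 AMSHLP 16-218 is a 6.2 kb bacterial expression plasmid built on the pCA528 backbone, a pET-style vector, for producing a fragment of human AMSHLP (STAMBPL1) in E. coli. It is selected with kanamycin through an aph(3')-Ia KanR gene. It replicates from a ColE1/pBR322-type origin that is accompanied by the bom region and the rop gene, which moderates copy number; the catalogue lists copy number as unknown. An f1 origin is also present. The annotated tetracycline-resistance fragments and partial AmpR promoter appear to be nonfunctional remnants of the vector's lineage.

The expression cassette consists of a T7 promoter followed directly by a lac operator and the T7 gene 10 ribosome binding site, with a T7 terminator downstream. The plasmid also carries lacI under its own promoter. Transcription therefore requires a host that supplies T7 RNA polymerase, and it is held off by lac repressor until induced with IPTG. The open reading frame encodes an N-terminal His-SUMO tag from the backbone (yeast SMT3-derived SUMO) fused to AMSHLP residues 16-218, the region containing the MIT domain. The His portion allows metal-affinity purification, and the SUMO module typically aids solubility and can be removed by a SUMO-specific protease. The N-terminal His tag is recorded in the catalogue but not separately annotated in the feature table. The short His and SET1 fragments annotated after the insert are probably vector sequence lying beyond the end of the coding region, although the record does not confirm this.

The full-length protein is a zinc metalloprotease that cleaves Lys-63-linked polyubiquitin chains, but this construct covers only the N-terminal segment. It was made to supply recombinant MIT domain protein for a study mapping interactions between human ESCRT-III proteins and MIT domains and their roles in cytokinetic abscission.
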