Addgene plasmid #180609: pCA528 AMSHLP 16-218
Purpose: Bacterial expression for AMSHLP MIT domain residues 16-218. Internal ID: WISP20-83
Depositing lab: Wesley Sundquist. Depositing organization: University of Utah. Publication: Comprehensive analysis of the human ESCRT-III-MIT domain interactome reveals new cofactors for cytokinetic abscission. Wenzel DM, Mackay DR, Skalicky JJ, Paine EL, Miller MS, Ullman KS, Sundquist WI. Elife. 2022 Sep 15;11:e77779. doi: 10.7554/eLife.77779. PubMed 36107470.
Backbone
  Vector backbone: pCA528
  Vector type: Bacterial Expression
Growth in bacteria
  Bacterial resistance: Kanamycin, 50 μg/mL
  Growth temperature: 37°C
  Growth strain: DH5alpha
  Copy number: Unknown
Gene/Insert
  Gene/Insert name: AMSHLP residues 16-218
  Species: H. sapiens (human)
  Mutation: Residues 16-218
  Promoter: T7
  Tag / fusion protein: HIS-SUMO (N terminal on backbone)
  Cloning method: Restriction Enzyme; 5′ cloning site BSA1 (destroyed during cloning); 3′ cloning site BamHI (not destroyed)
  Sequencing primers: 5′ T7 for; 3′ T7 term
Terms and licenses: Academic/Nonprofit Terms; Industry Terms: Not Available to Industry
Depositor comments: Read the preprint on bioRxiv: https://www.biorxiv.org/content/10.1101/2022.02.09.477148v1
How to cite: pCA528 AMSHLP 16-218 was a gift from Wesley Sundquist (Addgene plasmid # 180609 ; http://n2t.net/addgene:180609 ; RRID:Addgene_180609)
